>Addgene plasmid #123842 | MTK4b_003 | addgene full sequence | sequence record 249795 | Addgene NGS Result
AGGAGAGCGCACGAGGGAGCTTCCAGGGGGAAACGCCTGGTATCTTTATAGTCCTGTCGGGTTTCGCCAC
CTCTGACTTGAGCGTCGATTTTTGTGATGCTCGTCAGGGGGGCGGAGCCTATGGAAAAACGCCAGCAACG
CGGCCTTTTTACGGTTCCTGGCCTTTTGCTGGCCTTTTGCTCACATGTTCTTTCCTGCGTTATCCCCTGA
TTCTGTGGATAACCGTAGTCGGTCTCATGGCATTCACTCCTCAGGTGCAGGCTGCCTATCAGAAGGTGGT
GGCTGGTGTGGCCAATGCCCTGGCTCACAAATACCACTGAGATCTTTTTCCCTCTGCCAAAAATTATGGG
GACATCATGAAGCCCCTTGAGCATCTGACTTCTGGCTAATAAAGGAAATTTATTTTCATTGCAATAGTGT
GTTGGAATTTTTTGTGTCTCTCACTCGGAAGGACATATGGGAGGGCAAATCATTTAAAACATCAGAATGA
GTATTTGGTTTAGAGTTTGGCAACATATGCCCATATGCTGGCTGCCATGAACAAAGGTTGGCTATAAAGA
GGTCATCAGTATATGAAACAGCCCCCTGCTGTCCATTCCTTATTCCATAGAAAAGCCTTGACTTGAGGTT
AGATTTTTTTTATATTTTGTTTTGTGTTATTTTTTTCTTTAACATCCCTAAAATTTTCCTTACATGTTTT
ACTAGCCAGATTTTTCCTCCTCTCCTGACTACTCCCAGTCATAGCTGTCCCTCTTCTCTTATGGAGATCC
CTCGACCTGCAGCCCAAGCTTGGCGTAAGCTGTGAGACCAGACCAATAAAAAACGCCCGGCGGCAACCGA
GCGTTCTGAACAAATCCAGATGGAGTTCTGAGGTCATTACTGGATCTATCAACAGGAGTCCAAGCGAGCT
CGATATCAAATTACGCCCCGCCCTGCCACTCATCGCAGTACTGTTGTAATTCATTAAGCATTCTGCCGAC
ATGGAAGCCATCACAAACGGCATGATGAACCTGAATCGCCAGCGGCATCAGCACCTTGTCGCCTTGCGTA
TAATATTTGCCCATGGTGAAAACGGGGGCGAAGAAGTTGTCCATATTGGCCACGTTTAAATCAAAACTGG
TGAAACTCACCCAGGGATTGGCTGAAACGAAAAACATATTCTCAATAAACCCTTTAGGGAAATAGGCCAG
GTTTTCACCGTAACACGCCACATCTTGCGAATATATGTGTAGAAACTGCCGGAAATCGTCGTGGTATTCA
CTCCAGAGCGATGAAAACGTTTCAGTTTGCTCATGGAAAACGGTGTAACAAGGGTGAACACTATCCCATA
TCACCAGCTCACCGTCTTTCATTGCCATACGAAATTCCGGATGAGCATTCATCAGGCGGGCAAGAATGTG
AATAAAGGCCGGATAAAACTTGTGCTTATTTTTCTTTACGGTCTTTAAAAAGGCCGTAATATCCAGCTGA
ACGGTCTGGTTATAGGTACATTGAGCAACTGACTGAAATGCCTCAAAATGTTCTTTACGATGCCATTGGG
ATATATCAACGGTGGTATATCCAGTGATTTTTTTCTCCATTTTAGCTTCCTTAGCTCCTGAAAATCTCGA
TAACTCAAAAAATACGCCCGGTAGTGATCTTATTTCATTATGGTGAAAGTTGGAACCTCTTACGTGCCCG
ATCAATCATGACCAAAATCCCTTAACGTGAGTTTTCGTTCCACTGAGCGTCAGACCCCGTAGAAAAGATC
AAAGGATCTTCTTGAGATCCTTTTTTTCTGCGCGTAATCTGCTGCTTGCAAACAAAAAAACCACCGCTAC
CAGCGGTGGTTTGTTTGCCGGATCAAGAGCTACCAACTCTTTTTCCGAAGGTAACTGGCTTCAGCAGAGC
GCAGATACCAAATACTGTTCTTCTAGTGTAGCCGTAGTTAGGCCACCACTTCAAGAACTCTGTAGCACCG
CCTACATACCTCGCTCTGCTAATCCTGTTACCAGTGGCTGCTGCCAGTGGCGATAAGTCGTGTCTTACCG
GGTTGGACTCAAGACGATAGTTACCGGATAAGGCGCAGCGGTCGGGCTGAACGGGGGGTTCGTGCACACA
GCCCAGCTTGGAGCGAACGACCTACACCGAACTGAGATACCTACAGCGTGAGCTATGAGAAAGCGCCACG
CTTCCCGAAGGGAGAAAGGCGGACAGGTATCCGGTAAGCGGCAGGGTCGGAAC
Features (pLannotate 1.2.2; 6 found; start..end, strand, type, name):
    243..317     +  CDS            HBB (fragment): HBB_PONPY - Experimental evidence at transcript level: Swiss-Prot protein existence level 2. Involved in oxygen transport from the lung to the various peripheral tissues. From Pongo pygmaeus (Bornean orangutan).
    388..443     +  polyA_signal   β-globin poly(A) signal: rabbit β-globin polyadenylation signal (Gil and Proudfoot, 1987)
    816..850     -  terminator     lambda t0 terminator: minimal transcription terminator from phage lambda (Scholtissek and Grosse, 1987)
    924..1580    -  CDS            cat: CAT_ECOLX - Experimental evidence at protein level: Swiss-Prot protein existence level 1. This enzyme is an effector of chloramphenicol resistance in bacteria. From Escherichia coli. This protein is used as a marker in many commonly used cloning vectors, such as pACYC184.
   1581..1678    -  promoter       cat promoter: promoter of the E. coli cat gene encoding chloramphenicol acetyltransferase
   1762..127     +  rep_origin     ori (across the origin): high-copy-number ColE1/pMB1/pBR322/pUC origin of replication
