[The description below was written by a language model from this plasmid's Addgene catalogue record and pLannotate feature annotations shown in this document.]
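Description:
MTK4b_003 is a small (about 2.2 kb) part plasmid from the Mammalian Toolkit (MTK), a modular, hierarchical cloning system for assembling genetic circuits for mammalian cells. It is built on the MTK0_027 part-entry backbone and is catalogued as a mammalian expression vector, although on its own it carries no promoter or coding sequence for mammalian expression. It serves as a storage and donor vector for a single standardized part. In E. coli it replicates from a high-copy ColE1/pUC-type origin and is selected with chloramphenicol through a cat gene driven by its native promoter and followed by a phage lambda t0 terminator.

The payload is the rabbit β-globin polyadenylation signal (rglb pA), formatted as a Type 4b part. The feature table places the core poly(A) signal shortly downstream of a short stretch annotated as a fragment of a β-globin coding sequence. That match is assigned to an orangutan protein by homology, but it most likely reflects the terminal exon sequence that commonly accompanies the rabbit β-globin 3′ region rather than an intended coding element. The insert was introduced through BsmBI sites that were destroyed during cloning, consistent with Golden Gate-style domestication of parts.

According to the depositor, Type 4b parts are polyadenylation signals used when a Type 4a position has been filled with a coding sequence, so this part supplies transcript 3′-end cleavage and polyadenylation at the end of an assembled transcriptional unit. Its use is therefore as a building block combined with promoter, coding and other parts to construct mammalian expression cassettes within the MTK framework.
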