Addgene plasmid #123842: MTK4b_003
Purpose: Encodes rabbit beta-globin polyadenylation signal as a Type 4b part to be used in the MTK system
Depositing lab: Hana El-Samad. Depositing organization: University of California, San Francisco (UCSF). Publication: A Toolkit for Rapid Modular Construction of Biological Circuits in Mammalian Cells. Fonseca JP, Bonny AR, Kumar GR, Ng AH, Town J, Wu QC, Aslankoohi E, Chen SY, Dods G, Harrigan P, Osimiri LC, Kistler AL, El-Samad H. ACS Synth Biol. 2019 Nov 15;8(11):2593-2606. doi: 10.1021/acssynbio.9b00322. Epub 2019 Nov 5. PubMed 31686495.
Backbone
  Vector backbone: MTK0_027
  Vector type: Mammalian Expression
Growth in bacteria
  Bacterial resistance: Chloramphenicol, 25 μg/mL
  Growth temperature: 37°C
  Growth strain: DH5alpha
  Copy number: Unknown
Gene/Insert
  Gene/Insert name: rglb pA
  Cloning method: Restriction Enzyme; 5′ cloning site BsmBI (destroyed during cloning); 3′ cloning site BsmBI (destroyed during cloning)
Terms and licenses: Academic/Nonprofit Terms; Industry Terms: Not Available to Industry
Depositor comments: Type 4b parts are polyadenylation signals used when a type 4a has been included as a coding sequence. Please visit https://www.biorxiv.org/content/10.1101/506188v2 for BioRxiv preprint
How to cite: MTK4b_003 was a gift from Hana El-Samad (Addgene plasmid # 123842 ; http://n2t.net/addgene:123842 ; RRID:Addgene_123842)
